>Addgene plasmid #209102 | pLKO.1-scrCdh10.1 GFP | addgene full sequence | sequence record 425221 | Addgene NGS Result
TCCACTAGGTACAATTCGATATCAAGCTTATCGATAATCAACCTCTGGATTACAAAATTTGTGAAAGATT
GACTGGTATTCTTAACTATGTTGCTCCTTTTACGCTATGTGGATACGCTGCTTTAATGCCTTTGTATCAT
GCTATTGCTTCCCGTATGGCTTTCATTTTCTCCTCCTTGTATAAATCCTGGTTGCTGTCTCTTTATGAGG
AGTTGTGGCCCGTTGTCAGGCAACGTGGCGTGGTGTGCACTGTGTTTGCTGACGCAACCCCCACTGGTTG
GGGCATTGCCACCACCTGTCAGCTCCTTTCCGGGACTTTCGCTTTCCCCCTCCCTATTGCCACGGCGGAA
CTCATCGCCGCCTGCCTTGCCCGCTGCTGGACAGGGGCTCGGCTGTTGGGCACTGACAATTCCGTGGTGT
TGTCGGGGAAATCATCGTCCTTTCCTTGGCTGCTCGCCTGTGTTGCCACCTGGATTCTGCGCGGGACGTC
CTTCTGCTACGTCCCTTCGGCCCTCAATCCAGCGGACCTTCCTTCCCGCGGCCTGCTGCCGGCTCTGCGG
CCTCTTCCGCGTCTTCGCCTTCGCCCTCAGACGAGTCGGATCTCCCTTTGGGCCGCCTCCCCGCATCGAT
ACCGTCGACCTCGATCGAGACCTAGAAAAACATGGAGCAATCACAAGTAGCAATACAGCAGCTACCAATG
CTGATTGTGCCTGGCTAGAAGCACAAGAGGAGGAGGAGGTGGGTTTTCCAGTCACACCTCAGGTACCTTT
AAGACCAATGACTTACAAGGCAGCTGTAGATCTTAGCCACTTTTTAAAAGAAAAGGGGGGACTGGAAGGG
CTAATTCACTCCCAACGAAGACAAGATCTGCTTTTTGCTTGTACTGGGTCTCTCTGGTTAGACCAGATCT
GAGCCTGGGAGCTCTCTGGCTAACTAGGGAACCCACTGCTTAAGCCTCAATAAAGCTTGCCTTGAGTGCT
TCAAGTAGTGTGTGCCCGTCTGTTGTGTGACTCTGGTAACTAGAGATCCCTCAGACCCTTTTAGTCAGTG
TGGAAAATCTCTAGCAGTAGTAGTTCATGTCATCTTATTATTCAGTATTTATAACTTGCAAAGAAATGAA
TATCAGAGAGTGAGAGGAACTTGTTTATTGCAGCTTATAATGGTTACAAATAAAGCAATAGCATCACAAA
TTTCACAAATAAAGCATTTTTTTCACTGCATTCTAGTTGTGGTTTGTCCAAACTCATCAATGTATCTTAT
CATGTCTGGCTCTAGCTATCCCGCCCCTAACTCCGCCCATCCCGCCCCTAACTCCGCCCAGTTCCGCCCA
TTCTCCGCCCCATGGCTGACTAATTTTTTTTATTTATGCAGAGGCCGAGGCCGCCTCGGCCTCTGAGCTA
TTCCAGAAGTAGTGAGGAGGCTTTTTTGGAGGCCTAGGGACGTACCCAATTCGCCCTATAGTGAGTCGTA
TTACGCGCGCTCACTGGCCGTCGTTTTACAACGTCGTGACTGGGAAAACCCTGGCGTTACCCAACTTAAT
CGCCTTGCAGCACATCCCCCTTTCGCCAGCTGGCGTAATAGCGAAGAGGCCCGCACCGATCGCCCTTCCC
AACAGTTGCGCAGCCTGAATGGCGAATGGG
[124 nt withheld, positions 1641-1764]
C
[91 nt withheld, positions 1766-1856]
A
[49 nt withheld, positions 1858-1906]
CCTTTGACGTTGGAGTCCACGTTCTTT
[37 nt withheld, positions 1934-1970]
ACCCTATCTCGGTCTATTCTTTTGATTTATAAGGGATTTTGCCGATTTCGGCCTATTGGTTAAAAAATGA
GCTGATTTAACAAAAATTTAACGCGAATTTTAACAAAATATTAACGCTTACAATTTAGGTGGCACTTTTC
GGGGAAATGTGCGCGGAACCCCTATTTGTTTATTTTTCTAAATACATTCAAATATGTATCCGCTCATGAG
ACAATAACCCTGATAAATGCTTCAATAATATTGAAAAAGGAAGAGTATGAGTATTCAACATTTCCGTGTC
GCCCTTATTCCCTTTTTTGCGGCATTTTGCCTTCCTGTTTTTGCTCACCCAGAAACGCTGGTGAAAGTAA
AAGATGCTGAAGATCAGTTGGGTGCACGAGTGGGTTACATCGAACTGGATCTCAACAGCGGTAAGATCCT
TGAGAGTTTTCGCCCCGAAGAACGTTTTCCAATGATGAGCACTTTTAAAGTTCTGCTATGTGGCGCGGTA
TTATCCCGTATTGACGCCGGGCAAGAGCAACTCGGTCGCCGCATACACTATTCTCAGAATGACTTGGTTG
AGTACTCACCAGTCACAGAAAAGCATCTTACGGATGGCATGACAGTAAGAGAATTATGCAGTGCTGCCAT
AACCATGAGTGATAACACTGCGGCCAACTTACTTCTGACAACGATCGGAGGACCGAAGGAGCTAACCGCT
TTTTTGCACAACATGGGGGATCATGTAACTCGCCTTGATCGTTGGGAACCGGAGCTGAATGAAGCCATAC
CAAACGACGAGCGTGACACCACGATGCCTGTAGCAATGGCAACAACGTTGCGCAAACTATTAACTGGCGA
ACTACTTACTCTAGCTTCCCGGCAACAATTAATAGACTGGATGGAGGCGGATAAAGTTGCAGGACCACTT
CTGCGCTCGGCCCTTCCGGCTGGCTGGTTTATTGCTGATAAATCTGGAGCCGGTGAGCGTGGGTCTCGCG
GTATCATTGCAGCACTGGGGCCAGATGGTAAGCCCTCCCGTATCGTAGTTATCTACACGACGGGGAGTCA
GGCAACTATGGATGAACGAAATAGACAGATCGCTGAGATAGGTGCCTCACTGATTAAGCATTGGTAACTG
TCAGACCAAGTTTACTCATATATACTTTAGATTGATTTAAAACTTCATTTTTAATTTAAAAGGATCTAGG
TGAAGATCCTTTTTGATAATCTCATGACCAAAATCCCTTAACGTGAGTTTTCGTTCCACTGAGCGTCAGA
CCCCGTAGAAAAGATCAAAGGATCTTCTTGAGATCCTTTTTTTCTGCGCGTAATCTGCTGCTTGCAAACA
AAAAAACCACCGCTACCAGCGGTGGTTTGTTTGCCGGATCAAGAGCTACCAACTCTTTTTCCGAAGGTAA
CTGGCTTCAGCAGAGCGCAGATACCAAATACTGTTCTTCTAGTGTAGCCGTAGTTAGGCCACCACTTCAA
GAACTCTGTAGCACCGCCTACATACCTCGCTCTGCTAATCCTGTTACCAGTGGCTGCTGCCAGTGGCGAT
AAGTCGTGTCTTACCGGGTTGGACTCAAGACGATAGTTACCGGATAAGGCGCAGCGGTCGGGCTGAACGG
GGGGTTCGTGCACACAGCCCAGCTTGGAGCGAACGACCTACACCGAACTGAGATACCTACAGCGTGAGCT
ATGAGAAAGCGCCACGCTTCCCGAAGGGAGAAAGGCGGACAGGTATCCGGTAAGCGGCAGGGTCGGAACA
GGAGAGCGCACGAGGGAGCTTCCAGGGGGAAACGCCTGGTATCTTTATAGTCCTGTCGGGTTTCGCCACC
TCTGACTTGAGCGTCGATTTTTGTGATGCTCGTCAGGGGGGCGGAGCCTATGGAAAAACGCCAGCAACGC
GGCCTTTTTACGGTTCCTGGCCTTTTGCTGGCCTTTTGCTCACATGTTCTTTCCTGCGTTATCCCCTGAT
TCTGTGGATAACCGTATTACCGCCTTTGAGTGAGCTGATACCGCTCGCCGCAGCCGAACGACCGAGCGCA
GCGAGTCAGTGAGCGAGGAAGCGGAAGAGCGCCCAATACGCAAACCGCCTCTCCCCGCGCGTTGGCCGAT
TCATTAATGCAGCTGGCACGACAGGTTTCCCGACTGGAAAGCGGGCAGTGAGCGCAACGCAATTAATGTG
AGTTAGCTCACTCATTAGGCACCCCAGGCTTTACACTTTATGCTTCCGGCTCGTATGTTGTGTGGAATTG
TGAGCGGATAACAATTTCACACAGGAAACAGCTATGACCATGATTACGCCAAGCGCGCAATTAACCCTCA
CTAAAGGGAACAAAAGCTGGAGCTGCAAGCTTAATGTAGTCTTATGCAATACTCTTGTAGTCTTGCAACA
TGGTAACGATGAGTTAGCAACATGCCTTACAAGGAGAGAAAAAGCACCGTGCATGCCGATTGGTGGAAGT
AAGGTGGTACGATCGTGCCTTATTAGGAAGGCAACAGACGGGTCTGACATGGATTGGACGAACCACTGAA
TTGCCGCATTGCAGAGATATTGTATTTAAGTGCCTAGCTCGATACATAAACGGGTCTCTCTGGTTAGACC
AGATCTGAGCCTGGGAGCTCTCTGGCTAACTAGGGAACCCACTGCTTAAGCCTCAATAAAGCTTGCCTTG
AGTGCTTCAAGTAGTGTGTGCCCGTCTGTTGTGTGACTCTGGTAACTAGAGATCCCTCAGACCCTTTTAG
TCAGTGTGGAAAATCTCTAGCAGTGGCGCCCGAACAGGGACTTGAAAGCGAAAGGGAAACCAGAGGAGCT
CTCTCGACGCAGGACTCGGCTTGCTGAAGCGCGCACGGCAAGAGGCGAGGGGCGGCGACTGGTGAGTACG
CCAAAAATTTTGACTAGCGGAGGCTAGAAGGAGAGAGATGGGTGCGAGAGCGTCAGTATTAAGCGGGGGA
GAATTAGATCGCGATGGGAAAAAATTCGGTTAAGGCCAGGGGGAAAGAAAAAATATAAATTAAAACATAT
AGTATGGGCAAGCAGGGAGCTAGAACGATTCGCAGTTAATCCTGGCCTGTTAGAAACATCAGAAGGCTGT
AGACAAATACTGGGACAGCTACAACCATCCCTTCAGACAGGATCAGAAGAACTTAGATCATTATATAATA
CAGTAGCAACCCTCTATTGTGTGCATCAAAGGATAGAGATAAAAGACACCAAGGAAGCTTTAGACAAGAT
AGAGGAAGAGCAAAACAAAAGTAAGACCACCGCACAGCAAGCGGCCGCTGATCTTCAGACCTGGAGGAGG
AGATATGAGGGACAATTGGAGAAGTGAATTATATAAATATAAAGTAGTAAAAATTGAACCATTAGGAGTA
GCACCCACCAAGGCAAAGAGAAGAGTGGTGCAGAGAGAAAAAAGAGCAGTGGGAATAGGAGCTTTGTTCC
TTGGGTTCTTGGGAGCAGCAGGAAGCACTATGGGCGCAGCGTCAATGACGCTGACGGTACAGGCCAGACA
ATTATTGTCTGGTATAGTGCAGCAGCAGAACAATTTGCTGAGGGCTATTGAGGCGCAACAGCATCTGTTG
CAACTCACAGTCTGGGGCATCAAGCAGCTCCAGGCAAGAATCCTGGCTGTGGAAAGATACCTAAAGGATC
AACAGCTCCTGGGGATTTGGGGTTGCTCTGGAAAACTCATTTGCACCACTGCTGTGCCTTGGAATGCTAG
TTGGAGTAATAAATCTCTGGAACAGATTTGGAATCACACGACCTGGATGGAGTGGGACAGAGAAATTAAC
AATTACACAAGCTTAATACACTCCTTAATTGAAGAATCGCAAAACCAGCAAGAAAAGAATGAACAAGAAT
TATTGGAATTAGATAAATGGGCAAGTTTGTGGAATTGGTTTAACATAACAAATTGGCTGTGGTATATAAA
ATTATTCATAATGATAGTAGGAGGCTTGGTAGGTTTAAGAATAGTTTTTGCTGTACTTTCTATAGTGAAT
AGAGTTAGGCAGGGATATTCACCATTATCGTTTCAGACCCACCTCCCAACCCCGAGGGGACCCGACAGGC
CCGAAGGAATAGAAGAAGAAGGTGGAGAGAGAGACAGAGACAGATCCATTCGATTAGTGAACGGATCTCG
ACGGTATCGATCACGAGACTAGCCTCGAGCGGCCGCCCCCTTCACCGAGGGCCTATTTCCCATGATTCCT
TCATATTTGCATATACGATACAAGGCTGTTAGAGAGATAATTGGAATTAATTTGACTGTAAACACAAAGA
TATTAGTACAAAATACGTGACGTAGAAAGTAATAATTTCTTGGGTAGTTTGCAGTTTTAAAATTATGTTT
TAAAATGGACTATCATATGCTTACCGTAACTTGAAAGTATTTCGATTTCTTGGCTTTATATATCTTGTGG
AAAGGACGAAACACCGGGGACATTAACGAATAATACAGCTCGAGCTGTATTATTCGTTAATGTCCTTTTT
GAATTCTCGACCTCGAGACAAATGGCAGTATTCATCCACAATTTTAAAAGAAAAGGGGGGATTGGGGGGT
ACAGTGCAGGGGAAAGAATAGTAGACATAATAGCAACAGACATACAAACTAAAGAATTACAAAAACAAAT
TACAAAAATTCAAAATTTTCGGGTTTATTACAGGGACAGCAGAGATCCACTTTGGCCGCGGCTCGAGGGG
GTTGGGGTTGCGCCTTTTCCAAGGCAGCCCTGGGTTTGCGCAGGGACGCGGCTGCTCTGGGCGTGGTTCC
GGGAAACGCAGCGGCGCCGACCCTGGGTCTCGCACATTCTTCACGTCCGTTCGCAGCGTCACCCGGATCT
TCGCCGCTACCCTTGTGGGCCCCCCGGCGACGCTTCCTGCTCCGCCCCTAAGTCGGGAAGGTTCCTTGCG
GTTCGCGGCGTGCCGGACGTGACAAACGGAAGCCGCACGTCTCACTAGTTATTAATAGTAATCAATTACG
GGGTCATTAGTTCATAGCCCATATATGGAGTTCCGCGTTACATAACTTACGGTAAATGGCCCGCCTGGCT
GACCGCCCAACGACCCCCGCCCATTGACGTCAATAATGACGTATGTTCCCATAGTAACGCCAATAGGGAC
TTTCCATTGACGTCAATGGGTGGAGTATTTACGGTAAACTGCCCACTTGGCAGTACATCAAGTGTATCAT
ATGCCAAGTACGCCCCCTATTGACGTCAATGACGGTAAATGGCCCGCCTGGCATTATGCCCAGTACATGA
CCTTATGGGACTTTCCTACTTGGCAGTACATCTACGTATTAGTCATCGCTATTACCATGGTCGAGGTGAG
CCCCACGTTCTGCTTCACTCTCCCCATCTCCCCCCCCTCCCCACCCCCAATTTTGTATTTATTTATTTTT
TAATTATTTTGTGCAGCGATGGGGGCGGGGGGGGGGGGGGCGCGCGCCAGGCGGGGCGGGGCGGGGCGAG
GGGCGGGGCGGGGCGAGGCGGAGAGGTGCGGCGGCAGCCAATCAGAGCGGCGCGCTCCGAAAGTTTCCTT
TTATGGCGAGGCGGCGGCGGCGGCGGCCCTATAAAAAGCGAAGCGCGCGGCGGGCGGGAGTCGCTGCGCG
CTGCCTTCGCCCCGTGCCCCGCTCCGCCGCCGCCTCGCGCCGCCCGCCCCGGCTCTGACTGACCGCGTTA
CTCCCACAGGTGAGCGGGCGGGACGGCCCTTCTCCTCCGGGCTGTAATTAGCGCTTGGTTTAATGACGGC
TTGTTTCTTTTCTGTGGCTGCGTGAAAGCCTTGAGGGGCTCCGGGAGGGCCCTTTGTGCGGGGGGAGCGG
CTCGGGGGGTGCGTGCGTGTGTGTGTGCGTGGGGAGCGCCGCGTGCGGCTCCGCGCTGCCCGGCGGCTGT
GAGCGCTGCGGGCGCGGCGCGGGGCTTTGTGCGCTCCGCAGTGTGCGCGAGGGGAGCGCGGCCGGGGGCG
GTGCCCCGCGGTGCGGGGGGGGCTGCGAGGGGAACAAAGGCTGCGTGCGGGGTGTGTGCGTGGGGGGGTG
AGCAGGGGGTGTGGGCGCGTCGGTCGGGCTGCAACCCCCCCTGCACCCCCCTCCCCGAGTTGCTGAGCAC
GGCCCGGCTTCGGGTGCGGGGCTCCGTACGGGGCGTGGCGCGGGGCTCGCCGTGCCGGGCGGGGGGTGGC
GGCAGGTGGGGGTGCCGGGCGGGGCGGGGCCGCCTCGGGCCGGGGAGGGCTCGGGGGAGGGGCGCGGCGG
CCCCCGGAGCGCCGGCGGCTGTCGAGGCGCGGCGAGCCGCAGCCATTGCCTTTTATGGTAATCGTGCGAG
AGGGCGCAGGGACTTCCTTTGTCCCAAATCTGTGCGGAGCCGAAATCTGGGAGGCGCCGCCGCACCCCCT
CTAGCGGGCGCGGGGCGAAGCGGTGCGGCGCCGGCAGGAAGGAAATGGGCGGGGAGGGCCTTCGTGCGTC
GCCGCGCCGCCGTCCCCTTCTCCCTCTCCAGCCTCGGGGCTGTCCGCGGGGGGACGGCTGCCTTCGGGGG
GGACGGGGCAGGGCGGGGTTCGGCTTCTGGCGTGTGACCGGCGGCTCTAGAGCCTCTGCTAACCATGTTC
ATGCCTTCTTCTTTTTCCTACAGCTCCTGGGCAACGTGCTGGTTATTGTGCTGTCTCATCATTTTGGCAA
AGAATTCGCGGCCGCTAGCGCTACCGGTCGCCACCATGGTGAGCAAGGGCGAGGAGCTGTTCACCGGGGT
GGTGCCCATCCTGGTCGAGCTGGACGGCGACGTAAACGGCCACAAGTTCAGCGTGTCCGGCGAGGGCGAG
GGCGATGCCACCTACGGCAAGCTGACCCTGAAGTTCATCTGCACCACCGGCAAGCTGCCCGTGCCCTGGC
CCACCCTCGTGACCACCCTGACCTACGGCGTGCAGTGCTTCAGCCGCTACCCCGACCACATGAAGCAGCA
CGACTTCTTCAAGTCCGCCATGCCCGAAGGCTACGTCCAGGAGCGCACCATCTTCTTCAAGGACGACGGC
AACTACAAGACCCGCGCCGAGGTGAAGTTCGAGGGCGACACCCTGGTGAACCGCATCGAGCTGAAGGGCA
TCGACTTCAAGGAGGACGGCAACATCCTGGGGCACAAGCTGGAGTACAACTACAACAGCCACAACGTCTA
TATCATGGCCGACAAGCAGAAGAACGGCATCAAGGTGAACTTCAAGATCCGCCACAACATCGAGGACGGC
AGCGTGCAGCTCGCCGACCACTACCAGCAGAACACCCCCATCGGCGACGGCCCCGTGCTGCTGCCCGACA
ACCACTACCTGAGCACCCAGTCCGCCCTGAGCAAAGACCCCAACGAGAAGCGCGATCACATGGTCCTGCT
GGAGTTCGTGACCGCCGCCGGGATCACTCTCGGCATGGACGAGCTGTACAAGTAGGAATTCGTCGAGGGA
CCTAATAACTTCGTATAGCATACATTATACGAAGTTATACATGTTTAAGGGTTCCGGT
Features (pLannotate 1.2.2; 32 found; start..end, strand, type, name):
     13..36      +  misc_feature   MCS (fragment): pBluescript multiple cloning site
     36..624     +  misc_feature   WPRE: woodchuck hepatitis virus posttranscriptional regulatory element
    625..644     +  misc_feature   MCS (fragment): pBluescript multiple cloning site
    646..831     +  CDS            nef (fragment): NEF_HV1Z2 - Experimental evidence at protein level: Swiss-Prot protein existence level 1. Extracellular Nef protein targets CD4(+) T-lymphocytes for apoptosis by interacting with CXCR4 surface receptors. From Human immunodeficiency virus type 1 group M subtype D (isolate Z2/CDC-Z34) (HIV-1).
    833..1066    +  LTR            3' LTR (ΔU3): self-inactivating 3' long terminal repeat (LTR) from HIV-1
   1138..1259    +  polyA_signal   SV40 poly(A) signal: SV40 polyadenylation signal
   1299..1434    +  rep_origin     SV40 ori: SV40 origin of replication
   1455..1473    -  promoter       T7 promoter: promoter for bacteriophage T7 RNA polymerase
   1481..1636    +  CDS            lacZα (fragment): LacZα fragment of β-galactosidase; lacZ fragment
   1641..2069    +  rep_origin     f1 ori (sequence partly withheld): f1 bacteriophage origin of replication; arrow indicates direction of (+) strand synthesis
   2122..2226    +  promoter       AmpR promoter: bla
   2227..3087    +  CDS            AmpR: β-lactamase; bla; confers resistance to ampicillin, carbenicillin, and related antibiotics
   3258..3846    +  rep_origin     ori: high-copy-number ColE1/pMB1/pBR322/pUC origin of replication
   4029..4121    +  CDS            lacI (fragment): lac repressor; lacI; The lac repressor binds to the lac operator to inhibit transcription in E. coli. This inhibition can be relieved by adding lactose or isopropyl-β-D-thiogalactopyranoside (IPTG).
   4134..4155    +  protein_bind   CAP binding site: CAP binding activates transcription in the presence of cAMP. E. coli catabolite activator protein
   4170..4200    +  promoter       lac promoter: promoter for the E. coli lac operon
   4208..4224    +  protein_bind   lac operator: The lac repressor binds to the lac operator to inhibit transcription in E. coli. This inhibition can be relieved by adding lactose or isopropyl-β-D-thiogalactopyranoside (IPTG). lac repressor encoded by lacI
   4269..4287    +  promoter       T3 promoter: promoter for bacteriophage T3 RNA polymerase
   4315..4541    +  promoter       RSV promoter: Rous sarcoma virus enhancer/promoter
   4542..4722    +  LTR            5' LTR (truncated): truncated 5' long terminal repeat (LTR) from HIV-1
   4769..4894    +  misc_feature   HIV-1 Ψ: packaging signal of human immunodeficiency virus type 1
   4878..5241    +  CDS            HIV-1 gag (fragment): gag protein from human immunodeficiency virus 1; gag
   5387..5620    +  misc_feature   RRE: The Rev response element (RRE) of HIV-1 allows for Rev-dependent mRNA export from the nucleus to the cytoplasm.
   5997..6097    +  CDS            Rev (fragment): human immunodeficiency virus 1 (HIV-1) Rev protein; rev; enhances nuclear export of unspliced and incompletely spliced viral mRNAs
   6147..6387    +  promoter       U6 promoter: RNA polymerase III promoter for human U6 snRNA
   6492..6609    +  misc_feature   cPPT/CTS: central polypurine tract and central termination sequence of HIV-1
   6658..6919    +  promoter       hPGK promoter (fragment): human phosphoglycerate kinase 1 promoter
   6976..7279    +  enhancer       CMV enhancer: human cytomegalovirus immediate early enhancer
   7281..7556    +  promoter       chicken β-actin promoter: No description available
   7557..8573    +  intron         chimeric intron: chimera between introns from chicken β-actin and rabbit β-globin
   8656..9372    +  CDS            EGFP: EGFP is a basic (constitutively fluorescent) green fluorescent protein published in 1996, derived from Aequorea victoria. It is reported to be a rapidly-maturing weak dimer with moderate acid sensitivity.
   9395..9428    +  protein_bind   loxP: Cre-mediated recombination occurs in the 8-bp core sequence (GCATACAT). Cre recombinase
