[The description below was written by a language model from this plasmid's Addgene catalogue record and pLannotate feature annotations shown in this document.]
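Description:
pLKO.1-scrCdh10.1 GFP is a lentiviral shRNA transfer plasmid built on the pLKO.1 backbone. It serves as the scrambled-sequence control for an shRNA directed against Cdh10 (cadherin-10). It is propagated in E. coli through a high-copy ColE1/pUC-type origin with ampicillin selection (AmpR), and the backbone also carries an f1 origin, an SV40 origin and poly(A) signal, and remnants of pBluescript-type lac and MCS sequences. The catalogue lists a recombination-deficient strain for growth, which is usual for plasmids containing repeated LTRs.

The viral portion has a third-generation, self-inactivating layout. An RSV promoter drives a truncated HIV-1 5' LTR, followed by the Ψ packaging signal with a gag fragment, the RRE for Rev-dependent export of the genomic RNA, a cPPT/CTS and a ΔU3 3' LTR. Packaging and envelope functions must therefore be supplied in trans.

Two expression units sit within this frame. The human U6 RNA polymerase III promoter transcribes the scrambled hairpin, which the feature table does not annotate separately. Downstream, a CAG-type cassette (CMV enhancer, chicken β-actin promoter and chimeric intron) drives EGFP. This cassette lies next to a residual fragment of the hPGK promoter, apparently left over from the original pLKO.1 marker cassette. A single loxP site follows EGFP, and a WPRE enhances transcript expression. No mammalian drug-resistance gene is annotated, so transfected or transduced cells are identified by green fluorescence.

The associated work concerns cadherin-mediated astrocyte–neuron interactions, where the construct provides a non-targeting comparison for the matching Cdh10 knockdown vector. The record does not state the species of the targeted gene.
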