Addgene plasmid #209102: pLKO.1-scrCdh10.1 GFP
Purpose: GFP expressing scramble of shRNA targeting Cdh10
Depositing lab: Cagla Eroglu. Depositing organization: Duke University. Publication: delta-Catenin controls astrocyte morphogenesis via layer-specific astrocyte-neuron cadherin interactions. Tan CX, Bindu DS, Hardin EJ, Sakers K, Baumert R, Ramirez JJ, Savage JT, Eroglu C. J Cell Biol. 2023 Nov 6;222(11):e202303138. doi: 10.1083/jcb.202303138. Epub 2023 Sep 14. PubMed 37707499.
Backbone
  Vector backbone: pLKO.1
Growth in bacteria
  Bacterial resistance: Ampicillin, 100 μg/mL
  Growth temperature: 37°C
  Growth strain: NEB Stable
  Copy number: High Copy
Gene/Insert
  Gene/Insert name: scrCdh10.1
  gRNA/shRNA sequence: GGA​CAT​TAA​CGA​ATA​ATA​CAG
Terms and licenses: Academic/Nonprofit Terms; Industry Terms: Not Available to Industry
How to cite: pLKO.1-scrCdh10.1 GFP was a gift from Cagla Eroglu (Addgene plasmid # 209102 ; http://n2t.net/addgene:209102 ; RRID:Addgene_209102)
